Addgene plasmid #176747: PZac2.1 gfaABC1D-Aqp4-eGFP
Purpose: Expresses Aquaporin-4 fused with eGFP at the C-terminus in astrocytes
Depositing lab: Baljit Khakh. Depositing organization: University of California, Los Angeles (UCLA). Publication: Astrocyte-neuron subproteomes and obsessive-compulsive disorder mechanisms. Soto JS, Jami-Alahmadi Y, Chacon J, Moye SL, Diaz-Castro B, Wohlschlegel JA, Khakh BS. Nature. 2023 Apr;616(7958):764-773. doi: 10.1038/s41586-023-05927-7. Epub 2023 Apr 12. PubMed 37046092.
Backbone
  Vector backbone: PZac2.1
  Backbone manufacturer: Khakh lab
  Backbone size w/o insert (bp): 5108
  Total vector size (bp): 6748
  Vector type: Bacterial Expression, AAV
Growth in bacteria
  Bacterial resistance: Ampicillin, 100 μg/mL
  Growth temperature: 37°C
  Growth strain: NEB Stable
  Copy number: Unknown
Gene/Insert
  Gene/Insert name: Aqp4-eGFP
  Species: M. musculus (mouse)
  Insert size (bp): 1640
  GenBank ID: BC024526.1
  Promoter: gfaABC1D
  Tag / fusion protein: GFP (C terminal on insert)
  Cloning method: Ligation Independent Cloning
  Sequencing primers: 5′ taatacgactcactatagg; 3′ gtggtttgtccaaactcatc
Terms and licenses: Academic/Nonprofit Terms; Industry Terms: Not Available to Industry
How to cite: PZac2.1 gfaABC1D-Aqp4-eGFP was a gift from Baljit Khakh (Addgene plasmid # 176747 ; http://n2t.net/addgene:176747 ; RRID:Addgene_176747)
