[The description below was written by a language model from this plasmid's Addgene catalogue record and pLannotate feature annotations shown in this document.]
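Description:
PZac2.1 gfaABC1D-Aqp4-eGFP is a 6,748 bp AAV transfer (cis) plasmid built on the PZac2.1 backbone and designed to express a fluorescently tagged water channel in astrocytes. It is propagated in E. coli through a high-copy ColE1/pUC-type origin and selected with ampicillin via the β-lactamase gene. An f1 phage origin and remnants of a lac/lacZα cloning region (lacI fragment, CAP site, lac promoter and operator) also sit in the bacterial backbone outside the viral cassette. The record specifies a recombination-deficient growth strain, consistent with the need to keep the repeat-rich ITRs intact.

The payload lies between two AAV2 inverted terminal repeats, which are the cis elements needed for replication and packaging of the intervening DNA into AAV particles. According to the catalogue fields, expression is driven by gfaABC1D, a compact GFAP-derived promoter commonly used for astrocyte-selective expression. The feature table does not annotate this promoter, but an unannotated stretch between the left ITR and the chimeric β-globin/immunoglobulin intron is where it would be expected. Downstream of the intron are a T7 promoter and a short MCS remnant, followed by the mouse Aqp4 coding sequence joined through a short linker region to EGFP at its C-terminus. A WPRE follows to enhance transcript stability and expression, and an SV40 polyadenylation signal terminates the transcript.

The construct is intended for producing AAV that labels Aquaporin-4 with eGFP in astrocytes, allowing visualisation of the channel's distribution. The associated publication concerns astrocyte and neuron subproteomes, though the record does not detail the construct's specific role in that work.
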