Features (pLannotate 1.2.2; 19 found; start..end, strand, type, name):
      2..94      +  CDS            lacI (fragment): lac repressor; lacI; The lac repressor binds to the lac operator to inhibit transcription in E. coli. This inhibition can be relieved by adding lactose or isopropyl-β-D-thiogalactopyranoside (IPTG).
    107..128     +  protein_bind   CAP binding site: CAP binding activates transcription in the presence of cAMP. E. coli catabolite activator protein
    143..173     +  promoter       lac promoter: promoter for the E. coli lac operon
    181..197     +  protein_bind   lac operator: The lac repressor binds to the lac operator to inhibit transcription in E. coli. This inhibition can be relieved by adding lactose or isopropyl-β-D-thiogalactopyranoside (IPTG). lac repressor encoded by lacI
    258..388     -  repeat_region  AAV2 ITR (fragment): inverted terminal repeat of adeno-associated virus serotype 2 inverted
   1239..1371    +  intron         chimeric intron: chimera between introns from human β-globin and immunoglobulin heavy chain genes
   1416..1434    +  promoter       T7 promoter: promoter for bacteriophage T7 RNA polymerase
   1440..1460    +  misc_feature   MCS (fragment): multiple cloning site
   1458..2363    +  CDS            Aqp4 (fragment): AQP4_MOUSE - Experimental evidence at protein level: Swiss-Prot protein existence level 1. Forms a water-specific channel (PubMed:8660998, PubMed:9276712, PubMed:18286643). Plays an important role in brain water homeostasis and in glymphatic solute transport (PubMed:22896675, PubMed:27751903, PubMed:30561329, PubMed:30557661). Required for a normal rate of water exchange across the blood brain interface (PubMed:30557661). Required for normal levels of cerebrospinal fluid influx into the brain cortex and parenchyma along paravascular spaces that surround penetrating arteries, and for normal dra
   2382..3098    +  CDS            EGFP: EGFP is a basic (constitutively fluorescent) green fluorescent protein published in 1996, derived from Aequorea victoria. It is reported to be a rapidly-maturing weak dimer with moderate acid sensitivity.
   3136..3724    +  misc_feature   WPRE: woodchuck hepatitis virus posttranscriptional regulatory element
   3773..3894    -  polyA_signal   SV40 poly(A) signal: SV40 polyadenylation signal
   3917..3985    -  CDS            large T antigen (fragment): large T antigen from SV40 (simian virus 40)
   4056..4186    +  repeat_region  AAV2 ITR (fragment): inverted terminal repeat of adeno-associated virus serotype 2 inverted
   4200..4357    +  CDS            lacZα (fragment): LacZα fragment of β-galactosidase; lacZ fragment
   4362..4790    +  rep_origin     f1 ori (sequence partly withheld): f1 bacteriophage origin of replication; arrow indicates direction of (+) strand synthesis
   4843..4947    +  promoter       AmpR promoter: bla
   4948..5808    +  CDS            AmpR: β-lactamase; bla; confers resistance to ampicillin, carbenicillin, and related antibiotics
   5979..6567    +  rep_origin     ori: high-copy-number ColE1/pMB1/pBR322/pUC origin of replication
>Addgene plasmid #176747 | PZac2.1 gfaABC1D-Aqp4-eGFP | addgene full sequence | sequence record 348811 | Addgene NGS Result
AGCGCCCAATACGCAAACCGCCTCTCCCCGCGCGTTGGCCGATTCATTAATGCAGCTGGCACGACAGGTT
TCCCGACTGGAAAGCGGGCAGTGAGCGCAACGCAATTAATGTGAGTTAGCTCACTCATTAGGCACCCCAG
GCTTTACACTTTATGCTTCCGGCTCGTATGTTGTGTGGAATTGTGAGCGGATAACAATTTCACACAGGAA
ACAGCTATGACCATGATTACGCCAGATTTAATTAAGGCCTTAATTAGGCTGCGCGCTCGCTCGCTCACTG
AGGCCGCCCGGGCAAAGCCCGGGCGTCGGGCGACCTTTGGTCGCCCGGCCTCAGTGAGCGAGCGAGCGCG
CAGAGAGGGAGTGGCCAACTCCATCACTAGGGGTTCCTTGTAGTTAATGATTAACCCGCCATGCTACTTA
TCTACGTAGCCATGCTCTAGGAAGATCTAACATATCCTGGTGTGGAGTAGGGGACGCTGCTCTGACAGAG
GCTCGGGGGCCTGAGCTGGCTCTGTGAGCTGGGGAGGAGGCAGACAGCCAGGCCTTGTCTGCAAGCAGAC
CTGGCAGCATTGGGCTGGCCGCCCCCCAGGGCCTCCTCTTCATGCCCAGTGAATGACTCACCTTGGCACA
GACACAATGTTCGGGGTGGGCACAGTGCCTGCTTCCCGCCGCACCCCAGCCCCCCTCAAATGCCTTCCGA
GAAGCCCATTGAGCAGGGGGCTTGCATTGCACCCCAGCCTGACAGCCTGGCATCTTGGGATAAAAGCAGC
ACAGCCCCCTAGGGGCTGCCCTTGCTGTGTGGCGCCACCGGCGGTGGAGAACAAGGCTCTATTCAGCCTG
TGCCCAGGAAAGGGGATCAGGGGATGCCCAGGCATGGACAGTGGGTGGCAGGGGGGGAGAGGAGGGCTGT
CTGCTTCCCAGAAGTCCAAGGACACAAATGGGTGAGGGGAGAGCTCTCCCCATAGCTGGGCTGCGGCCCA
ACCCCACCCCCTCAGGCTATGCCAGGGGGTGTTGCCAGGGGCACCCGGGCATCGCCAGTCTAGCCCACTC
CTTCATAAAGCCCTCGCATCCCAGGAGCGAGCAGAGCCAGAGCAGGTTGGAGAGGAGACGCATCACCTCC
GCTGCTCGCAAGCTTTATTGCGGTAGTTTATCACAGTTAAATTGCTAACGCAGTCAGTGCTTCTGACACA
ACAGTCTCGAACTTAAGCTGCAGAAGTTGGTCGTGAGGCACTGGGCAGGTAAGTATCAAGGTTACAAGAC
AGGTTTAAGGAGACCAATAGAAACTGGGCTTGTCGAGACAGAGAAGACTCTTGCGTTTCTGATAGGCACC
TATTGGTCTTACTGACATCCACTTTGCCTTTCTCTCCACAGGTGTCCACTCCCAGTTCAATTACAGCTCT
TAAGGCTAGAGTACTTAATACGACTCACTATAGGCTAGCCTCGAGCTCAAGCTTCGAATTATGGTGGCTT
TCAAAGGAGTCTGGACTCAGGCTTTCTGGAAGGCAGTCTCAGCAGAATTTCTGGCCACGCTTATCTTTGT
TTTGCTCGGTGTGGGATCCACCATAAACTGGGGTGGCTCAGAAAACCCCTTACCTGTGGACATGGTCCTC
ATCTCCCTTTGCTTTGGACTCAGCATTGCTACCATGGTGCAGTGCTTTGGCCACATCAGTGGTGGCCACA
TCAATCCCGCTGTGACTGTAGCCATGGTGTGCACACGAAAGATCAGCATCGCTAAGTCCGTCTTCTACAT
CATTGCACAGTGCCTGGGGGCCATCATTGGAGCCGGCATCCTCTACCTGGTCACACCTCCCAGTGTGGTT
GGAGGATTGGGAGTCACCACGGTTCATGGAAACCTCACCGCTGGCCATGGGCTCCTGGTGGAGTTAATAA
TCACTTTCCAGTTGGTGTTCACTATTTTTGCCAGCTGTGATTCCAAACGAACTGATGTTACTGGTTCAAT
AGCTTTAGCAATTGGATTTTCCGTTGCAATTGGACATTTGTTTGCAATCAATTATACTGGAGCCAGCATG
AATCCAGCTCGATCTTTTGGACCCGCAGTTATCATGGGAAACTGGGCAAACCACTGGATATATTGGGTTG
GACCAATCATGGGCGCTGTGCTGGCAGGTGCCCTTTATGAGTATGTCTTCTGTCCTGATGTGGAGCTCAA
ACGTCGCCTTAAGGAAGCCTTCAGCAAAGCCGCGCAGCAGACAAAAGGGAGCTACATGGAGGTGGAGGAC
AACCGGAGCCAAGTGGAGACGGAAGACTTGATCCTGAAGCCCGGAGTGGTGCATGTGATTGACATTGACC
GTGGAGAAGAGAAGAAGGGGAAAGACTCTTCGGGAGAGGTATTGTCTTCCGTAGATCCACCGGTCGCCAC
CATGGTGAGCAAGGGAGAGGAGCTGTTCACCGGGGTGGTGCCCATCCTGGTCGAGCTGGACGGCGACGTA
AACGGCCACAAGTTCAGCGTGTCCGGCGAGGGCGAGGGCGATGCCACCTACGGCAAGCTGACCCTGAAGT
TCATCTGCACCACCGGCAAGCTGCCCGTGCCCTGGCCCACCCTCGTGACCACCCTGACCTACGGCGTGCA
GTGCTTCAGCCGCTACCCCGACCACATGAAGCAGCACGACTTCTTCAAGTCCGCCATGCCCGAAGGCTAC
GTCCAGGAGCGCACCATCTTCTTCAAGGACGACGGCAACTACAAGACCCGCGCCGAGGTGAAGTTCGAGG
GCGACACCCTGGTGAACCGCATCGAGCTGAAGGGCATCGACTTCAAGGAGGACGGCAACATCCTGGGGCA
CAAGCTGGAGTACAACTACAACAGCCACAACGTCTATATCATGGCCGACAAGCAGAAGAACGGCATCAAG
GTGAACTTCAAGATCCGCCACAACATCGAGGACGGCAGCGTGCAGCTCGCCGACCACTACCAGCAGAACA
CCCCCATCGGCGACGGCCCCGTGCTGCTGCCCGACAACCACTACCTGAGCACCCAGTCCGCCCTGAGCAA
AGACCCCAACGAGAAGCGCGATCACATGGTCCTGCTGGAGTTCGTGACCGCCGCCGGGATCACTCTCGGC
ATGGACGAGCTGTACAAGTAAAGCGGCCGCGACCGGTATCATCAAGCTTATCGATAATCAACCTCTGGAT
TACAAAATTTGTGAAAGATTGACTGGTATTCTTAACTATGTTGCTCCTTTTACGCTATGTGGATACGCTG
CTTTAATGCCTTTGTATCATGCTATTGCTTCCCGTATGGCTTTCATTTTCTCCTCCTTGTATAAATCCTG
GTTGCTGTCTCTTTATGAGGAGTTGTGGCCCGTTGTCAGGCAACGTGGCGTGGTGTGCACTGTGTTTGCT
GACGCAACCCCCACTGGTTGGGGCATTGCCACCACCTGTCAGCTCCTTTCCGGGACTTTCGCTTTCCCCC
TCCCTATTGCCACGGCGGAACTCATCGCCGCCTGCCTTGCCCGCTGCTGGACAGGGGCTCGGCTGTTGGG
CACTGACAATTCCGTGGTGTTGTCGGGGAAATCATCGTCCTTTCCTTGGCTGCTCGCCTATGTTGCCACC
TGGATTCTGCGCGGGACGTCCTTCTGCTACGTCCCTTCGGCCCTCAATCCAGCGGACCTTCCTTCCCGCG
GCCTGCTGCCGGCTCTGCGGCCTCTTCCGCGTCTTCGCCTTCGCCCTCAGACGAGTCGGATCTCCCTTTG
GGCCGCCTCCCCGCATCGATACCTCTAGAGTCGACCCGGGCGGCCGCTTCGAGCAGACATGATAAGATAC
ATTGATGAGTTTGGACAAACCACAACTAGAATGCAGTGAAAAAAATGCTTTATTTGTGAAATTTGTGATG
CTATTGCTTTATTTGTAACCATTATAAGCTGCAATAAACAAGTTAACAACAACAATTGCATTCATTTTAT
GTTTCAGGTTCAGGGGGAGATGTGGGAGGTTTTTTAAAGCAAGTAAAACCTCTACAAATGTGGTAAAATC
GATAAGGATCTTCCTAGAGCATGGCTACGTAGATAAGTAGCATGGCGGGTTAATCATTAACTACAAGGAA
CCCCTAGTGATGGAGTTGGCCACTCCCTCTCTGCGCGCTCGCTCGCTCACTGAGGCCGGGCGACCAAAGG
TCGCCCGACGCCCGGGCTTTGCCCGGGCGGCCTCAGTGAGCGAGCGAGCGCGCAGCCTTAATTAACCTAA
TTCACTGGCCGTCGTTTTACAACGTCGTGACTGGGAAAACCCTGGCGTTACCCAACTTAATCGCCTTGCA
GCACATCCCCCTTTCGCCAGCTGGCGTAATAGCGAAGAGGCCCGCACCGATCGCCCTTCCCAACAGTTGC
GCAGCCTGAATGGCGAATGGG
[124 nt withheld, positions 4362-4485]
C
[91 nt withheld, positions 4487-4577]
A
[49 nt withheld, positions 4579-4627]
CCTTTGACGTTGGAGTCCACGTTCTTT
[37 nt withheld, positions 4655-4691]
ACCCTATCTCGGTCTATTCTTTTGATTTATAAGGGATTTTGCCGATTTCGGCCTATTGGTTAAAAAATGA
GCTGATTTAACAAAAATTTAACGCGAATTTTAACAAAATATTAACGCTTACAATTTAGGTGGCACTTTTC
GGGGAAATGTGCGCGGAACCCCTATTTGTTTATTTTTCTAAATACATTCAAATATGTATCCGCTCATGAG
ACAATAACCCTGATAAATGCTTCAATAATATTGAAAAAGGAAGAGTATGAGTATTCAACATTTCCGTGTC
GCCCTTATTCCCTTTTTTGCGGCATTTTGCCTTCCTGTTTTTGCTCACCCAGAAACGCTGGTGAAAGTAA
AAGATGCTGAAGATCAGTTGGGTGCACGAGTGGGTTACATCGAACTGGATCTCAACAGCGGTAAGATCCT
TGAGAGTTTTCGCCCCGAAGAACGTTTTCCAATGATGAGCACTTTTAAAGTTCTGCTATGTGGCGCGGTA
TTATCCCGTATTGACGCCGGGCAAGAGCAACTCGGTCGCCGCATACACTATTCTCAGAATGACTTGGTTG
AGTACTCACCAGTCACAGAAAAGCATCTTACGGATGGCATGACAGTAAGAGAATTATGCAGTGCTGCCAT
AACCATGAGTGATAACACTGCGGCCAACTTACTTCTGACAACGATCGGAGGACCGAAGGAGCTAACCGCT
TTTTTGCACAACATGGGGGATCATGTAACTCGCCTTGATCGTTGGGAACCGGAGCTGAATGAAGCCATAC
CAAACGACGAGCGTGACACCACGATGCCTGTAGCAATGGCAACAACGTTGCGCAAACTATTAACTGGCGA
ACTACTTACTCTAGCTTCCCGGCAACAATTAATAGACTGGATGGAGGCGGATAAAGTTGCAGGACCACTT
CTGCGCTCGGCCCTTCCGGCTGGCTGGTTTATTGCTGATAAATCTGGAGCCGGTGAGCGTGGGTCTCGCG
GTATCATTGCAGCACTGGGGCCAGATGGTAAGCCCTCCCGTATCGTAGTTATCTACACGACGGGGAGTCA
GGCAACTATGGATGAACGAAATAGACAGATCGCTGAGATAGGTGCCTCACTGATTAAGCATTGGTAACTG
TCAGACCAAGTTTACTCATATATACTTTAGATTGATTTAAAACTTCATTTTTAATTTAAAAGGATCTAGG
TGAAGATCCTTTTTGATAATCTCATGACCAAAATCCCTTAACGTGAGTTTTCGTTCCACTGAGCGTCAGA
CCCCGTAGAAAAGATCAAAGGATCTTCTTGAGATCCTTTTTTTCTGCGCGTAATCTGCTGCTTGCAAACA
AAAAAACCACCGCTACCAGCGGTGGTTTGTTTGCCGGATCAAGAGCTACCAACTCTTTTTCCGAAGGTAA
CTGGCTTCAGCAGAGCGCAGATACCAAATACTGTTCTTCTAGTGTAGCCGTAGTTAGGCCACCACTTCAA
GAACTCTGTAGCACCGCCTACATACCTCGCTCTGCTAATCCTGTTACCAGTGGCTGCTGCCAGTGGCGAT
AAGTCGTGTCTTACCGGGTTGGACTCAAGACGATAGTTACCGGATAAGGCGCAGCGGTCGGGCTGAACGG
GGGGTTCGTGCACACAGCCCAGCTTGGAGCGAACGACCTACACCGAACTGAGATACCTACAGCGTGAGCT
ATGAGAAAGCGCCACGCTTCCCGAAGGGAGAAAGGCGGACAGGTATCCGGTAAGCGGCAGGGTCGGAACA
GGAGAGCGCACGAGGGAGCTTCCAGGGGGAAACGCCTGGTATCTTTATAGTCCTGTCGGGTTTCGCCACC
TCTGACTTGAGCGTCGATTTTTGTGATGCTCGTCAGGGGGGCGGAGCCTATGGAAAAACGCCAGCAACGC
GGCCTTTTTACGGTTCCTGGCCTTTTGCTGGCCTTTTGCTCACATGTTCTTTCCTGCGTTATCCCCTGAT
TCTGTGGATAACCGTATTACCGCCTTTGAGTGAGCTGATACCGCTCGCCGCAGCCGAACGACCGAGCGCA
GCGAGTCAGTGAGCGAGGAAGCGGAAG
